Addgene plasmid #248973: MultiCAST-Helper
Purpose: (Empty Backbone) MultiCAST helper plasmid encoding CAST Tn6677 CRISPR and transposition proteins
Depositing lab: Matthew Waldor. Depositing organization: Brigham and Women's Hospital. Publication: Adapting CRISPR-associated transposons for rapid and high-throughput reverse genetics. Basta DW, Zingl FG, Yang Y, Nguyen KT, Liu YY, Waldor MK. bioRxiv [Preprint]. 2025 Nov 1:2025.10.31.685825. doi: 10.1101/2025.10.31.685825. PubMed 41279409.
Backbone
  Vector backbone: R6K origin
  Vector type: Bacterial Expression
Growth in bacteria
  Bacterial resistance: Ampicillin, 100 μg/mL
  Growth temperature: 37°C
  Growth strain: Pir1
  Copy number: Low Copy
Resource information
  A portion of this plasmid was derived from a plasmid made by: The CAST Tn6677 CRISPR and transposition genes were derived from pSL1765 (Plasmid #160734).
Terms and licenses: Academic/Nonprofit Terms; Industry Terms: Not Available to Industry
Depositor comments: Please visit https://doi.org/10.1101/2025.10.31.685825 for bioRxiv preprint.
How to cite: MultiCAST-Helper was a gift from Matthew Waldor (Addgene plasmid # 248973 ; http://n2t.net/addgene:248973 ; RRID:Addgene_248973)
