[The description below was written by a language model from this plasmid's Addgene catalogue record and pLannotate feature annotations shown in this document.]
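Description:
MultiCAST-Helper is a 10,378 nt bacterial expression plasmid built on an R6K origin backbone. It serves as the helper component of the MultiCAST system by encoding the CRISPR and transposition proteins of the CRISPR-associated transposon (CAST) Tn6677. The R6K γ origin replicates only when the pi initiator protein is supplied in trans, so the plasmid is maintained at low copy in pir-expressing E. coli hosts such as Pir1. It would behave as a non-replicating, suicide-type vector in recipients that lack pir. Selection is by ampicillin, through a β-lactamase gene under its native bla promoter. An incP (RP4-type) origin of transfer is also present, which allows the plasmid to be mobilised by conjugation from a donor strain that provides the transfer functions.

The record states that the Tn6677 CRISPR and transposition genes were derived from an earlier CAST plasmid, pSL1765. The automated feature table does not annotate these genes, and roughly 8 kb downstream of position 2054 carries no called features. The CAST coding sequences presumably lie in that region, but their identity, order and boundaries cannot be read from the table. Directly upstream of this region is a J23119 promoter, a strong constitutive synthetic bacterial promoter, which is positioned so that it could drive the cargo, although the record does not confirm this. Short fragments annotated as IS1 and RSF ori sit just before the promoter. They are probably remnants carried over from the parental construct, not functional elements.

The plasmid is catalogued as an empty backbone, and the record does not describe a guide RNA array or a transposon donor. The associated work concerns adapting CRISPR-associated transposons for rapid, high-throughput reverse genetics in bacteria.
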