Features (pLannotate 1.2.2; 7 found; start..end, strand, type, name):
    268..377     +  oriT           oriT: incP origin of transfer
    423..811     -  rep_origin     R6K γ ori: γ replication origin from E. coli plasmid R6K; requires the R6K initiator protein pi for replication
    878..1738    -  CDS            AmpR: β-lactamase; bla; confers resistance to ampicillin, carbenicillin, and related antibiotics
   1739..1843    -  promoter       AmpR promoter: bla
   1867..1926    +  mobile_element IS1 (fragment): prokaryotic transposable element IS1
   1927..2011    +  rep_origin     RSF ori (fragment): Plasmids containing the RSF 1030 origin of replication can be propagated in E. coli cells that contain additional plasmids with compatible origins.
   2020..2054    +  promoter       J23119 promoter: bacterial promoter (Registry of Standard Biological Parts BBa J23119)
>Addgene plasmid #248973 | MultiCAST-Helper | addgene full sequence | sequence record 494437 | Addgene NGS Result
TTCAACCCACTCGGCCAGCTCGTCGGTGTAGCTCTTTGGCATCGTCTCTCGCCTGTCCCCTCAGTTCAGT
AATTTCCTGCATTTGCCTGTTTCCAGTCGGTAGATATTCCACAAAACAGCAGGGAAGCAGCGCTTTTCCG
CTGCATAACCCTGCTTCGGGGTCATTATAGCGATTTTTTCGGTATATCCATCCTTTTTCGCACGATATAC
AGGATTTTGCCAAAGGGTTCGTGTAGACTTTCCTTGGTGTATCCAACGGCGTCAGCCGGGCAGGATAGGT
GAAGTAGGCCCACCCGCGAGCGGGTGTTCCTTCTTCACTGTCCCTTATTCGCACCTGGCGGTGCTCAACG
GGAATCCTGCTCTGCGAGGCTGGCCGGCTACCGCCGGCGTAACAGATGAGGGCAAGCGGGGTACAATTCC
CATGTCAGCCGTTAAGTGTTCCTGTGTCACTCAAAATTGCTTTGAGAGGCTCTAAGGGCTTCTCAGTGCG
TTACATCCCTGGCTTGTTGTCCACAACCGTTAAACCTTAAAAGCTTTAAAAGCCTTATATATTCTTTTTT
TTCTTATAAAACTTAAAACCTTAGAGGCTATTTAAGTTGCTGATTTATATTAATTTTATTGTTCAAACAT
GAGAGCTTAGTACGTGAAACATGAGAGCTTAGTACGTTAGCCATGAGAGCTTAGTACGTTAGCCATGAGG
GTTTAGTTCGTTAAACATGAGAGCTTAGTACGTTAAACATGAGAGCTTAGTACGTGAAACATGAGAGCTT
AGTACGTACTATCAACAGGTTGAACTGCTGATCTTCAGATCCTCTACGAAGATCATCTTATTAATCAGAT
AAAATATTTCTAGGCACCAATAACTGCCTTAAAAAAATTACCAATGCTTAATCAGTGAGGCACCTATCTC
AGCGATCTGTCTATTTCGTTCATCCATAGTTGCCTGACTCCCCGTCGTGTAGATAACTACGATACGGGAG
GGCTTACCATCTGGCCCCAGTGCTGCAATGATACCGCGAGACCCACGCTCACCGGCTCCAGATTTATCAG
CAATAAACCAGCCAGCCGGAAGGGCCGAGCGCAGAAGTGGTCCTGCAACTTTATCCGCCTCCATCCAGTC
TATTAATTGTTGCCGGGAAGCTAGAGTAAGTAGTTCGCCAGTTAATAGTTTGCGCAACGTTGTTGCCATT
GCTGCAGGCATCGTGGTGTCACGCTCGTCGTTTGGTATGGCTTCATTCAGCTCCGGTTCCCAACGATCAA
GGCGAGTTACATGATCCCCCATGTTGTGCAAAAAAGCGGTTAGCTCCTTCGGTCCTCCGATCGTTGTCAG
AAGTAAGTTGGCCGCAGTGTTATCACTCATGGTTATGGCAGCACTGCATAATTCTCTTACTGTCATGCCA
TCCGTAAGATGCTTTTCTGTGACTGGTGAGTACTCAACCAAGTCATTCTGAGAATAGTGTATGCGGCGAC
CGAGTTGCTCTTGCCCGGCGTCAACACGGGATAATACCGCGCCACATAGCAGAACTTTAAAAGTGCTCAT
CATTGGAAAACGTTCTTCGGGGCGAAAACTCTCAAGGATCTTACCGCTGTTGAGATCCAGTTCGATGTAA
CCCACTCGTGCACCCAACTGATCTTCAGCATCTTTTACTTTCACCAGCGTTTCTGGGTGAGCAAAAACAG
GAAGGCAAAATGCCGCAAAAAAGGGAATAAGGGCGACACGGAAATGTTGAATACTCATACTCTTCCTTTT
TCAATATTATTGAAGCATTTATCAGGGTTATTGTCTCATGAGCGGATACATATTTGAATGTATTTAGAAA
AATAAACAAATAGGGGTTCCGCGCACATTTCCCCGAAAAGTGCCACCTGCAGTTCACTTACACCGCTTCT
CAACCCGGTACGCACCAGAAAATCATTGATATGGCCTGGATAACCGTATTACCGCCTTTGAGTGAGCTGA
TACCGCTCGCCGCAGCCGAACGACCGAGCGCAGCGAGTCAGTGAGCGAGGACACAAGCTTTGACAGCTAG
CTCAGTCCTAGGTATAATACTAGCGTCGACAGGATCCGAATTCGAGCTCGGTATAAGGAGATATACCATG
GCGACAAGTTTACCTACGCCCTCAGCAATTACGACTTCGGCGTTAGAGTATGCATTCCATACTCCCGCTC
GCAATCTAACGAAATCTCGCGGAAAAAACATTCATCGTTATGTCAGTGTAAAGATGAGTAAGAGGATTAC
GGTAGAATCTACTCTAGAGTGTGATGCCTGCTATCACTTTGATTTTGAGCCAAGTATTGTTCGCTTTTGC
GCTCAACCGATTCGATTTTTATATTATCTCAATGGTCAGTCTCACTCCTATGTTCCTGACTTTCTAGTTC
AATTTGATACCAACGAGTTTGTTCTATATGAAGTAAAGTCAGCTTATGCTAAGAACAAACCTGATTTTGA
TGTTGAATGGGAGGCGAAAGTAAAAGCAGCAACTGAACTAGGGCTAGAATTGGAGCTTGTTGAAGAGAGT
GATATTAGGGATACGGTTGTATTAAATAATCTTAAGCGCATGCATCGTTATGCTTCGAAAGATGAGCTGA
ATAACGTACATAACTCTCTCTTAAAAATAATAAAGTACAATGGCGCCCAATCTGCAAGATGCTTGGGAGA
ACAGTTGGGTTTAAAAGGCCGAACTGTTTTACCAATTTTGTGCGATTTGCTGTCAAGGTGTTTACTCGAT
ACACGTTTGGATAAGCCTCTATCTCTTGAATCTCGATTTGAGTTGGCCAGTTATGGCTAAGAAAGGGTTC
TCAAGTTTCCATAGAAAAGCAGTCTCTTCCCAAGATACGCTTGAATCGATAGAGCTTGTCTCTAGCGCTA
ATTGTCTAGAAAGTGTTACGTATCAAGATATATCAGCATTTCCCGAAACAATTGCGGTAGAGATTAATTT
CCGATTAAGCATTCTTCGCTTTTTAGCGCGAAAGTGCGAAACCATTGTGGCCAAATCAATTGAACCACAT
CGTGTAGAGCTACAGCAAAACTATAGTAGAAAAATACCCAGTGCAATAACGATATATCGATGGTGGCTTG
CTTTTCGAAAATCAGACTACAACCCCATTAGCTTAGCACCTAATATCAAGGATAGAGGTAATAGAGAGAC
AAAAGTGTCAACAGTTGTTGATTCTATTATGGAACAGGCAGTTGAAAGAGTTATATCTGGACGAAAAGTC
AATGTTAGCTCTGCATATAAACGTGTTCGACGAAAAGTTCGTCAATACAATCTAACTCATGGAACGAAAT
ACACGTATCCTAAGTACGAATCTGTAAGAAAGCGAGTAAAAAAGAAAACCCCATTTGAGTTATTAGCCGC
AGGGAAAGGGGAGAGAGTAGCTAAGAGAGAGTTTCGCCGAATGGGAAAAAAGATCCTCACGTCTAGCGTG
CTAGAGAGGGTTGAAATAGATCACACTGTCGTTGACCTTTTTGCAGTACACGAAGAGTATCGAATCCCAT
TGGGCCGACCTTGGCTTACTCAATTGGTTGATTGTTACAGTAAAGCTGTAATCGGTTTTTATTTAGGTTT
CGAGCCTCCTAGCTATGTGTCGGTTTCCCTTGCACTTAAGAATGCAATACAACGCAAAGATGACTTAATC
TCCTCGTATGAATCGATCGAGAATGAATGGCTATGTTATGGCATCCCAGACCTACTCGTAACTGATAATG
GTAAAGAGTTTTTGTCGAAAGCATTTGATCAAGCATGTGAATCACTATTGATCAATGTGCATCAAAATAA
AGTTGAGACGCCCGACAACAAACCTCATGTTGAACGTAACTACGGGACTATTAATACTTCTCTGTTAGAC
GATTTACCTGGGAAATCCTTCAGCCAGTACCTTCAAAGAGAAGGGTACGACTCTGTGGGAGAAGCTACCC
TTACACTCAATGAGATTAGAGAAATTTACTTAATTTGGTTGGTGGATATTTATCATAAAAAACCCAATCA
GAGAGGCACTAATTGTCCTAATGTTGCGTGGAAAAAGGGTTGTCAAGAATGGGAACCAGAGGAGTTCTCT
GGTTCTAAAGACGAATTAGACTTTAAATTTGCTATTGTTGATTACAAACAACTTACTAAAGTAGGGATAA
CTGTCTACAAAGAACTGAGTTATAGCAATGACCGTTTAGCTGAATATAGAGGGAAGAAAGGAAACCATAA
AGTTCAGTTCAAGTATAACCCTGAGTGTATGGCAGTTATTTGGGTGTTGGATGAGGATATGAATGAGTAC
TTTACAGTTAATGCGATTGACTACGAATATGCAAGTAGAGTATCACTTTGGCAACATAAATATAACATGA
AATATCAAGCAGAACTAAATTCAGCAGAATATGATGAGGACAAGGAAATTGATGCAGAAATAAAAATTGA
AGAAATCGCAGATCGTTCAATTGTTAAGACTAACAAAATCAGAGCTCGGAGGCGTGGCGCTAGGCATCAA
GAGAATAGCGCAAGGGCTAAGTCAATCAGTAATGCGAACCCGGCCTCGATACAAAAACATGAAGATGAAA
TCGTTAGTGCAGATAATGACGATTGGGATATTGATTATGTCTGAGAAATCGTCAAATGAGTGAAACGCGT
GAGGCTCGTATATCAAGAGCTAAAAGGGCATTTGTATCCACACCGAGCGTTAGGAAAATCTTGAGTTACA
TGGATAGATGTAGAGATCTATCAGACCTAGAGTCTGAGCCTACATGCATGATGGTCTATGGTGCTTCGGG
TGTAGGTAAAACGACCGTCATCAAGAAATACTTAAATCAAAACAGAAGAGAGTCCGAAGCCGGGGGCGAT
ATAATACCGGTTTTGCATATTGAGTTGCCAGACAATGCGAAGCCAGTAGATGCAGCAAGGGAATTGCTGG
TTGAAATGGGTGACCCGCTAGCACTTTATGAAACTGACTTAGCTAGATTGACGAAAAGACTGACTGAATT
AATCCCTGCGGTCGGCGTGAAGCTGATTATTATCGATGAGTTCCAACATTTGGTGGAAGAAAGGTCAAAT
CGGGTTCTTACCCAAGTAGGTAATTGGCTAAAAATGATACTTAACAAAACGAAATGTCCAATTGTTATAT
TTGGTATGCCATACTCAAAAGTTGTACTGCAAGCAAACTCGCAACTTCACGGGCGATTTTCCATTCAGGT
TGAACTGCGCCCCTTTAGCTACCAGGGAGGTAGAGGTGTATTTAAAACTTTTTTGGAATACCTTGATAAA
GCCCTACCTTTTGAAAAACAGGCTGGCTTAGCCAACGAAAGTTTGCAGAAAAAATTGTATGCATTCTCTC
AGGGAAACATGCGTTCGTTGAGAAACCTTATTTATCAAGCATCTATCGAAGCAATTGATAATCAGCATGA
GACGATAACCGAAGAAGATTTCGTTTTTGCATCGAAGTTGACATCGGGCGATAAACCCAACTCATGGAAA
AATCCTTTTGAGGAGGGTGTTGAGGTAACAGAAGATATGTTACGACCGCCACCAAAAGATATTGGTTGGG
AGGACTATTTGAGACATTCAACCCCGAGAGTGAGTAAACCAGGTAGAAATAAAAACTTTTTCGAATAACC
TAGGCTGCTGGAAGGAGATATACATATGTTTTTGCAAAGACCTAAACCTTACAGCGATGAAAGTTTAGAA
AGTTTCTTTATCCGAGTGGCTAACAAAAATGGCTACGGTGATGTCCATCGCTTCCTAGAAGCCACTAAAC
GATTCCTTCAAGACATTGACCATAATGGCTATCAAACCTTTCCGACTGATATAACTCGGATAAACCCATA
CTCAGCTAAAAACAGTTCCAGCGCACGAACTGCGTCATTCCTGAAACTTGCACAATTGACATTTAATGAA
CCGCCAGAGCTACTTGGGTTGGCAATTAACAGAACAAACATGAAATACTCGCCGTCAACTAGCGCGGTTG
TTAGAGGTGCAGAAGTCTTTCCTCGCAGTTTACTACGGACGCACTCCATCCCCTGCTGTCCTTTGTGTCT
GCGAGAAAATGGCTACGCCTCCTACCTTTGGCACTTTCAGGGGTACGAATACTGCCACAGCCATAACGTA
CCTTTAATTACCACTTGTAGCTGTGGTAAGGAGTTTGACTACCGAGTATCTGGGTTAAAGGGCATTTGCT
GCAAATGCAAGGAGCCTATCACCTTAACCAGCAGGGAGAACGGTCATGAGGCAGCGTGTACTGTTTCAAA
CTGGCTTGCTGGCCATGAATCTAAACCTCTGCCAAATCTTCCTAAAAGCTACCGATGGGGTTTAGTTCAT
TGGTGGATGGGTATTAAAGATAGCGAGTTCGATCACTTTTCGTTCGTTCAATTTTTCTCAAACTGGCCAA
GGTCATTCCACTCGATAATCGAAGATGAAGTAGAGTTCAACCTTGAGCATGCTGTTGTCAGCACGTCTGA
ATTACGACTAAAAGATCTTCTTGGTCGATTGTTTTTCGGTTCAATTCGGTTACCTGAGCGGAATCTTCAA
CACAATATCATCCTTGGTGAGCTTCTCTGCTATTTAGAAAATCGTTTATGGCAAGACAAGGGATTAATCG
CCAACCTCAAAATGAACGCGTTAGAGGCGACTGTAATGTTAAATTGTAGCCTCGATCAGATTGCATCAAT
GGTTGAACAACGCATCTTGAAGCCAAATCGAAAAAGCAAGCCCAACAGCCCTCTTGATGTTACCGATTAT
CTATTTCATTTCGGCGATATTTTCTGTCTTTGGTTAGCTGAGTTCCAAAGCGATGAGTTTAACCGTTCGT
TTTATGTGTCGAGGTGGTAAATGCAAACTCTGAAAGAACTAATCGCATCCAATCCTGACGACTTAACAAC
TGAACTTAAGAGAGCATTTCGTCCACTCACACCGCATATTGCAATTGATGGTAATGAACTTGACGCACTG
ACGATATTAGTCAATTTAACCGATAAGACTGATGATCAGAAAGACCTGCTCGATCGAGCCAAATGCAAGC
AAAAACTTCGAGATGAAAAATGGTGGGCTAGCTGCATAAATTGCGTTAATTACAGACAAAGCCATAACCC
AAAATTCCCGGATATACGTTCTGAAGGCGTGATTCGAACCCAAGCCCTGGGTGAATTACCGAGTTTCCTA
CTCTCGTCCTCAAAAATCCCACCATACCATTGGTCATATAGCCATGATTCAAAATACGTCAACAAAAGCG
CATTCCTCACCAATGAGTTTTGTTGGGATGGTGAGATCTCATGTTTGGGTGAGCTTCTTAAAGATGCAGA
TCACCCACTTTGGAATACTTTGAAAAAGTTAGGTTGTTCTCAAAAAACTTGCAAAGCAATGGCAAAACAA
CTAGCTGATATTACTCTCACGACTATCAATGTCACACTCGCACCAAATTACCTGACTCAAATATCTCTCC
CCGATAGTGATACATCCTACATTTCACTCTCTCCTGTTGCATCGCTATCGATGCAAAGCCACTTTCATCA
GAGGCTCCAAGATGAAAATCGGCATAGCGCGATAACGCGGTTTAGCCGAACTACCAACATGGGGGTCACT
GCGATGACATGTGGCGGCGCATTTAGAATGTTAAAGTCTGGCGCTAAGTTTTCCAGCCCCCCTCATCACC
GATTAAACAGTAAACGAAGTTGGTTGACGTCAGAGCATGTTCAGTCATTAAAACAGTACCAGCGCCTCAA
CAAAAGCCTCATACCTGAAAACTCTCGGATTGCACTCCGTAGAAAATACAAAATCGAGCTTCAAAATATG
GTCAGATCTTGGTTTGCAATGCAAGACCATACCCTTGATTCGAACATACTTATCCAACATTTGAATCATG
ACCTATCTTACTTAGGAGCCACAAAACGTTTTGCATACGATCCAGCGATGACCAAGCTCTTTACTGAGCT
TTTGAAACGAGAGTTATCAAATTCAATCAATAATGGTGAGCAACACACTAATGGATCGTTTTTAGTCCTA
CCGAATATCAGGGTTTGTGGCGCAACAGCTTTAAGCTCCCCGGTAACGGTGGGGATTCCATCACTTACAG
CTTTCTTTGGCTTCGTTCACGCATTTGAACGGAATATAAATCGCACCACCTCATCGTTTCGTGTTGAATC
CTTTGCGATATGCGTCCATCAACTACATGTCGAGAAGCGAGGTTTGACAGCAGAGTTTGTGGAAAAAGGC
GACGGGACTATATCCGCTCCCGCGACCCGGGATGACTGGCAGTGTGATGTCGTATTTAGCCTTATTTTGA
ACACCAACTTTGCTCAACATATTGACCAAGATACGTTAGTTACATCACTACCAAAGCGATTGGCTCGGGG
TTCAGCAAAAATTGCGATTGATGACTTTAAACATATCAACTCATTCTCGACATTAGAAACAGCGATCGAA
TCTCTGCCAATAGAAGCTGGTAGGTGGTTATCACTTTACGCACAGTCAAACAATAATCTAAGTGATCTAT
TAGCAGCCATGACAGAGGACCATCAGCTCATGGCAAGCTGCGTCGGTTACCACTTGTTAGAAGAGCCCAA
AGATAAACCAAACTCCCTCAGAGGTTACAAACACGCTATCGCCGAGTGCATCATTGGACTCATTAACTCA
ATCACCTTTAGCTCAGAGACTGATCCCAACACAATCTTTTGGTCGCTAAAGAACTATCAAAACTACCTAG
TGGTACAGCCAAGGAGTATCAACGATGAAACTACCGACAAATCTAGCCTATGAGCGCTCTATCGACCCAT
CAGATGTCTGTTTTTTTGTCGTCTGGCCCGATGATAGAAAAACACCTTTAACCTACAATTCTCGTACTCT
GCTCGGGCAAATGGAAGCGGCATCATTAGCCTATGATGTCTCAGGTCAACCAATAAAAAGTGCCACCGCT
GAGGCGTTAGCTCAAGGGAACCCTCATCAAGTTGATTTCTGCCACGTTCCATACGGTGCGAGTCATATTG
AATGCAGTTTCTCCGTCTCGTTTTCTTCTGAACTACGTCAACCATATAAGTGTAACTCAAGCAAAGTTAA
ACAAACGCTAGTGCAATTAGTCGAGCTCTACGAAACGAAAATCGGCTGGACTGAGCTAGCAACCCGATAT
TTGATGAACATTTGCAACGGTAAATGGCTGTGGAAAAATACCCGTAAAGCCTATTGCTGGAACATTGTAC
TTACACCTTGGCCTTGGAACGGGGAAAAGGTTGGATTTGAAGATATTCGTACTAACTACACCTCACGGCA
AGACTTTAAAAATAATAAAAATTGGTCTGCTATAGTTGAAATGATCAAAACCGCATTTTCTAGTACTGAT
GGGCTGGCGATATTTGAAGTCAGGGCCACCTTGCACTTGCCAACGAATGCTATGGTGCGGCCAAGCCAAG
TTTTCACAGAAAAAGAAAGTGGCAGTAAAAGTAAATCTAAAACTCAAAACAGTCGAGTTTTTCAGAGTAC
AACTATTGATGGTGAACGATCGCCAATACTAGGGGCCTTTAAAACGGGAGCAGCTATTGCAACCATTGAC
GACTGGTATCCTGAAGCCACTGAGCCACTAAGGGTCGGACGGTTTGGGGTTCATCGCGAAGATGTCACTT
GCTACCGTCATCCGTCTACCGGAAAAGATTTTTTCTCGATATTACAACAAGCAGAGCACTATATTGAAGT
GTTGAGCGCCAACAAAACTCCCGCTCAAGAAACTATCAACGACATGCACTTTTTAATGGCTAACCTGATT
AAGGGTGGGATGTTCCAGCATAAAGGAGACTGACTGTGAAATGGTATTATAAGACAATCACCTTTCTGCC
AGAGTTGTGCAACAACGAGTCACTGGCTGCAAAGTGTCTCCGCGTTCTGCATGGATTTAACTATCAGTAT
GAGACACGAAATATCGGCGTTTCATTTCCGCTTTGGTGTGATGCAACGGTTGGAAAAAAGATTTCATTTG
TCAGCAAGAACAAGATAGAACTCGACTTACTACTTAAACAACACTATTTCGTCCAAATGGAACAACTTCA
ATACTTTCATATATCCAACACTGTTCTCGTCCCAGAAGATTGTACATACGTTTCCTTTAGACGCTGTCAA
TCTATAGATAAGCTCACAGCAGCAGGGCTGGCAAGGAAAATCAGACGCCTGGAGAAACGTGCTCTATCTA
GAGGCGAGCAATTTGACCCATCATCTTTTGCTCAAAAAGAGCATACTGCAATAGCGCACTACCACTCACT
TGGGGAGTCCAGCAAACAGACGAACCGCAACTTTCGACTCAATATCAGGATGCTCTCGGAGCAACCCCGT
GAGGGGAACTCGATTTTTAGTAGCTATGGCTTATCAAATTCAGAAAACTCGTTTCAGCCTGTACCCTTAA
TCTGACGATATACCATGG
